Addgene plasmid #98825: EB3-mTurquoise2
Purpose: In vivo visualization of microtuble plus ends (can be used for colocalization studies)
Depositing lab: Dorus Gadella. Depositing organization: University of Amsterdam. Publication: Robust and Bright Genetically Encoded Fluorescent Markers for Highlighting Structures and Compartments in Mammalian Cells. Chertkova AO, Mastop M, Postma M, van Bommel N, van der Niet S, Batenburg KL, Joosen L, Gadella TWJ, Okada Y, Goedhart J. bioRxiv (2020) 160374; doi: https://doi.org/10.1101/160374.
Backbone
  Vector backbone: pEGFP-N1
  Backbone manufacturer: Clontech
  Vector type: Mammalian Expression
Growth in bacteria
  Bacterial resistance: Kanamycin, 50 μg/mL
  Growth temperature: 37°C
  Growth strain: DH5alpha
  Copy number: High Copy
Gene/Insert
  Gene/Insert name: EB3
  Species: Synthetic
  Promoter: CMV
  Tag / fusion protein: mTurquoise2 (C terminal on insert)
  Cloning method: Restriction Enzyme; 5′ cloning site unknown (unknown if destroyed); 3′ cloning site unknown (unknown if destroyed)
Terms and licenses: Academic/Nonprofit Terms; Industry Terms: Not Available to Industry
Depositor comments: Please visit https://www.biorxiv.org/content/early/2017/07/06/160374 for bioRxiv preprint.
How to cite: EB3-mTurquoise2 was a gift from Dorus Gadella (Addgene plasmid # 98825 ; http://n2t.net/addgene:98825 ; RRID:Addgene_98825)
