[The description below was written by a language model from this plasmid's Addgene catalogue record and pLannotate feature annotations shown in this document.]
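Description:
EB3-mTurquoise2 is a mammalian expression plasmid of about 5.6 kb built on the Clontech pEGFP-N1 backbone, in which the original fluorescent protein has been replaced by the cyan variant mTurquoise2. It is maintained in E. coli through a high-copy ColE1/pUC-type origin and selected with kanamycin. A single NeoR/KanR (aminoglycoside phosphotransferase) gene serves both hosts. A bacterial bla-type promoter drives it for kanamycin resistance, and the SV40 enhancer/early promoter with an HSV TK polyadenylation signal drives it in mammalian cells, where it allows G418 selection. An f1 origin is also present, as usual for this backbone. The short large T antigen, ble and bGH poly(A) fragments in the annotation appear to be partial matches to backbone sequence rather than functional parts.

The payload is an open reading frame annotated as human MAPRE3 (EB3), a plus-end tracking protein that binds growing microtubule ends; the catalogue entry lists the insert species as synthetic. It is expressed from the human cytomegalovirus immediate-early enhancer and promoter and sits just downstream of a remnant of the multiple cloning site. EB3 is joined by a short linker to mTurquoise2, a bright monomeric, mammalian codon-optimised CFP derivative, at its C terminus, and the transcript ends at the SV40 poly(A) signal. The restriction sites used for cloning are not recorded.

When transfected into mammalian cells, the fusion labels microtubule plus ends, allowing them to be visualised in living cells. The cyan emission makes it suitable for colocalisation studies alongside markers in other colours.
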