Features (pLannotate 1.2.2; 15 found; start..end, strand, type, name):
     61..364     +  enhancer       CMV enhancer: human cytomegalovirus immediate early enhancer
    365..568     +  promoter       CMV promoter: human cytomegalovirus (CMV) immediate early promoter
    591..644     +  misc_feature   MCS (fragment): multiple cloning site
    652..1494    +  CDS            MAPRE3: MARE3_HUMAN - Experimental evidence at protein level: Swiss-Prot protein existence level 1. Plus-end tracking protein (+TIP) that binds to the plus-end of microtubules and regulates the dynamics of the microtubule cytoskeleton. Promotes microtubule growth. May be involved in spindle function by stabilizing microtubules and anchoring them at centrosomes. Also acts as a regulator of minus-end microtubule organization: interacts with the complex formed by AKAP9 and PDE4DIP, leading to recruit CAMSAP2 to the Golgi apparatus, thereby tethering non- centrosomal minus-end microtubules to the Golgi, a
   1516..2235    +  CDS            mTurquoise2: enhanced monomeric variant of CFP (Goedhart et al., 2012) mammalian codon-optimized
   2254..2337    +  CDS            large T antigen (fragment): large T antigen from SV40 (simian virus 40)
   2360..2481    +  polyA_signal   SV40 poly(A) signal: SV40 polyadenylation signal
   2515..2943    -  rep_origin     f1 ori (sequence partly withheld): f1 bacteriophage origin of replication; arrow indicates direction of (+) strand synthesis
   2970..3074    +  promoter       AmpR promoter: bla
   3076..3433    +  promoter       SV40 promoter: SV40 enhancer and early promoter
   3468..4262    +  CDS            NeoR/KanR: aminoglycoside phosphotransferase from Tn5; aph(3')-II (or nptII); confers resistance to neomycin, kanamycin, and G418 (Geneticin®)
   4283..4435    +  CDS            ble (fragment): BLE_KLEPN - Experimental evidence at protein level: Swiss-Prot protein existence level 1. Binding protein with a strong affinity to the bleomycin family of antibiotics. Binds to CL990; an antimitotic-antibiotic compound. From Klebsiella pneumoniae.
   4494..4541    +  polyA_signal   HSV TK poly(A) signal: herpes simplex virus thymidine kinase polyadenylation signal (Cole and Stacy, 1985)
   4632..4648    -  polyA_signal   bGH poly(A) signal (fragment): bovine growth hormone polyadenylation signal
   4870..5458    +  rep_origin     ori: high-copy-number ColE1/pMB1/pBR322/pUC origin of replication
>Addgene plasmid #98825 | EB3-mTurquoise2 | addgene full sequence | sequence record 190904 | Addgene NGS Result
TAGTTATTAATAGTAATCAATTACGGGGTCATTAGTTCATAGCCCATATATGGAGTTCCGCGTTACATAA
CTTACGGTAAATGGCCCGCCTGGCTGACCGCCCAACGACCCCCGCCCATTGACGTCAATAATGACGTATG
TTCCCATAGTAACGCCAATAGGGACTTTCCATTGACGTCAATGGGTGGAGTATTTACGGTAAACTGCCCA
CTTGGCAGTACATCAAGTGTATCATATGCCAAGTACGCCCCCTATTGACGTCAATGACGGTAAATGGCCC
GCCTGGCATTATGCCCAGTACATGACCTTATGGGACTTTCCTACTTGGCAGTACATCTACGTATTAGTCA
TCGCTATTACCATGGTGATGCGGTTTTGGCAGTACATCAATGGGCGTGGATAGCGGTTTGACTCACGGGG
ATTTCCAAGTCTCCACCCCATTGACGTCAATGGGAGTTTGTTTTGGCACCAAAATCAACGGGACTTTCCA
AAATGTCGTAACAACTCCGCCCCATTGACGCAAATGGGCGGTAGGCGTGTACGGTGGGAGGTCTATATAA
GCAGAGCTGGTTTAGTGAACCGTCAGATCCGCTAGCGCTACCGGACTCAGATCTCGAGCTCAAGCTTCGA
ATTCTGCAGTCGACTGCCACCATGGCCGTCAATGTGTACTCCACATCTGTGACCAGTGAAAATCTGAGTC
GCCATGATATGCTTGCATGGGTCAACGACTCCCTGCACCTCAACTATACCAAGATAGAACAGCTTTGTTC
AGGGGCAGCCTACTGCCAGTTCATGGACATGCTCTTCCCCGGCTGTGTGCACTTGAGGAAAGTGAAGTTC
CAGGCCAAACTAGAGCATGAATACATCCACAACTTCAAGGTGCTGCAAGCAGCTTTCAAGAAGATGGGTG
TTGACAAAATCATTCCTGTAGAGAAATTAGTGAAAGGAAAATTCCAAGATAATTTTGAGTTTATTCAGTG
GTTTAAGAAATTCTTTGACGCAAACTATGATGGAAAGGATTACAACCCTCTGCTGGCGCGGCAGGGCCAG
GACGTAGCGCCACCTCCTAACCCAGGTGATCAGATCTTCAACAAATCCAAGAAACTCATTGGCACAGCAG
TTCCACAGAGGACGTCCCCCACAGGCCCAAAAAACATGCAGACCTCTGGCCGGCTGAGCAATGTGGCCCC
CCCCTGCATTCTCCGGAAGAATCCTCCATCAGCCCGAAATGGCGGCCATGAGACTGATGCCCAAATTCTT
GAACTCAACCAACAGCTGGTGGACTTGAAGCTGACAGTGGATGGGCTGGAGAAGGAACGTGACTTCTACT
TCAGCAAACTTCGTGACATCGAGCTCATCTGCCAGGAGCATGAAAGTGAAAACAGCCCTGTTATCTCAGG
CATCATTGGCATCCTCTATGCCACAGAGGAAGGATTCGCACCCCCTGAGGACGATGAGATTGAAGAGCAT
CAACAAGAAGACCAGGACGAGTACCTGGATCCACCGGTCGCCACCATGGTGAGCAAGGGCGAGGAGCTGT
TCACCGGGGTGGTGCCCATCCTGGTCGAGCTGGACGGCGACGTAAACGGCCACAAGTTCAGCGTGTCCGG
CGAGGGCGAGGGCGATGCCACCTACGGCAAGCTGACCCTGAAGTTCATCTGCACCACCGGCAAGCTGCCC
GTGCCCTGGCCCACCCTCGTGACCACCCTGTCCTGGGGCGTGCAGTGCTTCGCCCGCTACCCCGACCACA
TGAAGCAGCACGACTTCTTCAAGTCCGCCATGCCCGAAGGCTACGTCCAGGAGCGCACCATCTTCTTCAA
GGACGACGGCAACTACAAGACCCGCGCCGAGGTGAAGTTCGAGGGCGACACCCTGGTGAACCGCATCGAG
CTGAAGGGCATCGACTTCAAGGAGGACGGCAACATCCTGGGGCACAAGCTGGAGTACAACTACTTTAGCG
ACAACGTCTATATCACCGCCGACAAGCAGAAGAACGGCATCAAGGCCAACTTCAAGATCCGCCACAACAT
CGAGGACGGCGGCGTGCAGCTCGCCGACCACTACCAGCAGAACACCCCCATCGGCGACGGCCCCGTGCTG
CTGCCCGACAACCACTACCTGAGCACCCAGTCCAAGCTGAGCAAAGACCCCAACGAGAAGCGCGATCACA
TGGTCCTGCTGGAGTTCGTGACCGCCGCCGGGATCACTCTCGGCATGGACGAGCTGTACAAGTAAGAATT
GGCCGCGACTCTAGATCATAATCAGCCATACCACATTTGTAGAGGTTTTACTTGCTTTAAAAAACCTCCC
ACACCTCCCCCTGAACCTGAAACATAAAATGAATGCAATTGTTGTTGTTAACTTGTTTATTGCAGCTTAT
AATGGTTACAAATAAAGCAATAGCATCACAAATTTCACAAATAAAGCATTTTTTTCACTGCATTCTAGTT
GTGGTTTGTCCAAACTCATCAATGTATCTTAAGGCGTAAATTGTAAGCGTTAATATTTTGTTAAAATTCG
CGTTAAATTTTTGTTAAATCAGCTCATTTTTTAACCAATAGGCCGAAATCGGCAAAATCCCTTATAAATC
AAAAGAATAGACCGAGATAGGGT
[37 nt withheld, positions 2614-2650]
AAAGAACGTGGACTCCAACGTCAAAGG
[49 nt withheld, positions 2678-2726]
T
[91 nt withheld, positions 2728-2818]
G
[124 nt withheld, positions 2820-2943]
CAGGTGGCACTTTTCGGGGAAATGTGCGCGGAACCCCTATTTGTTTATTTTTCTAAATACATTCAAATAT
GTATCCGCTCATGAGACAATAACCCTGATAAATGCTTCAATAATATTGAAAAAGGAAGAGTCCTGAGGCG
GAAAGAACCAGCTGTGGAATGTGTGTCAGTTAGGGTGTGGAAAGTCCCCAGGCTCCCCAGCAGGCAGAAG
TATGCAAAGCATGCATCTCAATTAGTCAGCAACCAGGTGTGGAAAGTCCCCAGGCTCCCCAGCAGGCAGA
AGTATGCAAAGCATGCATCTCAATTAGTCAGCAACCATAGTCCCGCCCCTAACTCCGCCCATCCCGCCCC
TAACTCCGCCCAGTTCCGCCCATTCTCCGCCCCATGGCTGACTAATTTTTTTTATTTATGCAGAGGCCGA
GGCCGCCTCGGCCTCTGAGCTATTCCAGAAGTAGTGAGGAGGCTTTTTTGGAGGCCTAGGCTTTTGCAAA
GATCGATCAAGAGACAGGATGAGGATCGTTTCGCATGATTGAACAAGATGGATTGCACGCAGGTTCTCCG
GCCGCTTGGGTGGAGAGGCTATTCGGCTATGACTGGGCACAACAGACAATCGGCTGCTCTGATGCCGCCG
TGTTCCGGCTGTCAGCGCAGGGGCGCCCGGTTCTTTTTGTCAAGACCGACCTGTCCGGTGCCCTGAATGA
ACTGCAAGACGAGGCAGCGCGGCTATCGTGGCTGGCCACGACGGGCGTTCCTTGCGCAGCTGTGCTCGAC
GTTGTCACTGAAGCGGGAAGGGACTGGCTGCTATTGGGCGAAGTGCCGGGGCAGGATCTCCTGTCATCTC
ACCTTGCTCCTGCCGAGAAAGTATCCATCATGGCTGATGCAATGCGGCGGCTGCATACGCTTGATCCGGC
TACCTGCCCATTCGACCACCAAGCGAAACATCGCATCGAGCGAGCACGTACTCGGATGGAAGCCGGTCTT
GTCGATCAGGATGATCTGGACGAAGAGCATCAGGGGCTCGCGCCAGCCGAACTGTTCGCCAGGCTCAAGG
CGAGCATGCCCGACGGCGAGGATCTCGTCGTGACCCATGGCGATGCCTGCTTGCCGAATATCATGGTGGA
AAATGGCCGCTTTTCTGGATTCATCGACTGTGGCCGGCTGGGTGTGGCGGACCGCTATCAGGACATAGCG
TTGGCTACCCGTGATATTGCTGAAGAGCTTGGCGGCGAATGGGCTGACCGCTTCCTCGTGCTTTACGGTA
TCGCCGCTCCCGATTCGCAGCGCATCGCCTTCTATCGCCTTCTTGACGAGTTCTTCTGAGCGGGACTCTG
GGGTTCGAAATGACCGACCAAGCGACGCCCAACCTGCCATCACGAGATTTCGATTCCACCGCCGCCTTCT
ATGAAAGGTTGGGCTTCGGAATCGTTTTCCGGGACGCCGGCTGGATGATCCTCCAGCGCGGGGATCTCAT
GCTGGAGTTCTTCGCCCACCCTAGGGGGAGGCTAACTGAAACACGGAAGGAGACAATACCGGAAGGAACC
CGCGCTATGACGGCAATAAAAAGACAGAATAAAACGCACGGTGTTGGGTCGTTTGTTCATAAACGCGGGG
TTCGGTCCCAGGGCTGGCACTCTGTCGATACCCCACCGAGACCCCATTGGGGCCAATACGCCCGCGTTTC
TTCCTTTTCCCCACCCCACCCCCCAAGTTCGGGTGAAGGCCCAGGGCTCGCAGCCAACGTCGGGGCGGCA
GGCCCTGCCATAGCCTCAGGTTACTCATATATACTTTAGATTGATTTAAAACTTCATTTTTAATTTAAAA
GGATCTAGGTGAAGATCCTTTTTGATAATCTCATGACCAAAATCCCTTAACGTGAGTTTTCGTTCCACTG
AGCGTCAGACCCCGTAGAAAAGATCAAAGGATCTTCTTGAGATCCTTTTTTTCTGCGCGTAATCTGCTGC
TTGCAAACAAAAAAACCACCGCTACCAGCGGTGGTTTGTTTGCCGGATCAAGAGCTACCAACTCTTTTTC
CGAAGGTAACTGGCTTCAGCAGAGCGCAGATACCAAATACTGTTCTTCTAGTGTAGCCGTAGTTAGGCCA
CCACTTCAAGAACTCTGTAGCACCGCCTACATACCTCGCTCTGCTAATCCTGTTACCAGTGGCTGCTGCC
AGTGGCGATAAGTCGTGTCTTACCGGGTTGGACTCAAGACGATAGTTACCGGATAAGGCGCAGCGGTCGG
GCTGAACGGGGGGTTCGTGCACACAGCCCAGCTTGGAGCGAACGACCTACACCGAACTGAGATACCTACA
GCGTGAGCTATGAGAAAGCGCCACGCTTCCCGAAGGGAGAAAGGCGGACAGGTATCCGGTAAGCGGCAGG
GTCGGAACAGGAGAGCGCACGAGGGAGCTTCCAGGGGGAAACGCCTGGTATCTTTATAGTCCTGTCGGGT
TTCGCCACCTCTGACTTGAGCGTCGATTTTTGTGATGCTCGTCAGGGGGGCGGAGCCTATGGAAAAACGC
CAGCAACGCGGCCTTTTTACGGTTCCTGGCCTTTTGCTGGCCTTTTGCTCACATGTTCTTTCCTGCGTTA
TCCCCTGATTCTGTGGATAACCGTATTACCGCCATGCAT
